>Addgene plasmid #178690 | A1-LCD+23G-23S+7F-7Y | addgene full sequence | sequence record 356145 | Addgene NGS Result
GTCATGATAATAATGGTTTCTTAGACGTCAGGTGGCACTTTTCGGGGAAATGTGCGCGGAACCCCTATTT
GTTTATTTTTCTAAATACATTCAAATATGTATCCGCTCATGAGACAATAACCCTGATAAATGCTTCAATA
ATATTGAAAAAGGAAGAGTATGAGTATTCAACATTTCCGTGTCGCCCTTATTCCCTTTTTTGCGGCATTT
TGCCTTCCTGTTTTTGCTCACCCAGAAACGCTGGTGAAAGTAAAAGATGCTGAAGATCAGTTGGGTGCAC
GAGTGGGTTACATCGAACTGGATCTCAACAGCGGTAAGATCCTTGAGAGTTTTCGCCCCGAAGAACGTTT
TCCAATGATGAGCACTTTTAAAGTTCTGCTATGTGGCGCGGTATTATCCCGTGTTGACGCCGGGCAAGAG
CAACTCGGTCGCCGCATACACTATTCTCAGAATGACTTGGTTGAGTACTCACCAGTCACAGAAAAGCATC
TTACGGATGGCATGACAGTAAGAGAATTATGCAGTGCTGCCATAACCATGAGTGATAACACTGCGGCCAA
CTTACTTCTGACAACGATCGGAGGACCGAAGGAGCTAACCGCTTTTTTGCACAACATGGGGGATCATGTA
ACTCGCCTTGATCGTTGGGAACCGGAGCTGAATGAAGCCATACCAAACGACGAGCGTGACACCACGATGC
CTGCAGCAATGGCAACAACGTTGCGCAAACTATTAACTGGCGAACTACTTACTCTAGCTTCCCGGCAACA
ATTAATAGACTGGATGGAGGCGGATAAAGTTGCAGGACCACTTCTGCGCTCGGCCCTTCCGGCTGGCTGG
TTTATTGCTGATAAATCTGGAGCCGGTGAGCGTGGGTCTCGCGGTATCATTGCAGCACTGGGGCCAGATG
GTAAGCCCTCCCGTATCGTAGTTATCTACACGACGGGGAGTCAGGCAACTATGGATGAACGAAATAGACA
GATCGCTGAGATAGGTGCCTCACTGATTAAGCATTGGTAACTGTCAGACCAAGTTTACTCATATATACTT
TAGATTGATTTAAAACTTCATTTTTAATTTAAAAGGATCTAGGTGAAGATCCTTTTTGATAATCTCATGA
CCAAAATCCCTTAACGTGAGTTTTCGTTCCACTGAGCGTCAGACCCCGTAGAAAAGATCAAAGGATCTTC
TTGAGATCCTTTTTTTCTGCGCGTAATCTGCTGCTTGCAAACAAAAAAACCACCGCTACCAGCGGTGGTT
TGTTTGCCGGATCAAGAGCTACCAACTCTTTTTCCGAAGGTAACTGGCTTCAGCAGAGCGCAGATACCAA
ATACTGTCCTTCTAGTGTAGCCGTAGTTAGGCCACCACTTCAAGAACTCTGTAGCACCGCCTACATACCT
CGCTCTGCTAATCCTGTTACCAGTGGCTGCTGCCAGTGGCGATAAGTCGTGTCTTACCGGGTTGGACTCA
AGACGATAGTTACCGGATAAGGCGCAGCGGTCGGGCTGAACGGGGGGTTCGTGCACACAGCCCAGCTTGG
AGCGAACGACCTACACCGAACTGAGATACCTACAGCGTGAGCTATGAGAAAGCGCCACGCTTCCCGAAGG
GAGAAAGGCGGACAGGTATCCGGTAAGCGGCAGGGTCGGAACAGGAGAGCGCACGAGGGAGCTTCCAGGG
GGAAACGCCTGGTATCTTTATAGTCCTGTCGGGTTTCGCCACCTCTGACTTGAGCGTCGATTTTTGTGAT
GCTCGTCAGGGGGGCGGAGCCTATGGAAAAACGCCAGCAACGCGGCCTTTTTACGGTTCCTGGCCTTTTG
CTGGCCTTTTGCTCACATGTTCTTTCCTGCGTTATCCCCTGATTCTGTGGATAACCGTATTACCGCCTTT
GAGTGAGCTGATACCGCTCGCCGCAGCCGAACGACCGAGCGCAGCGAGTCAGTGAGCGAGGAAGCGGAAG
AGCGCCTGATGCGGTATTTTCTCCTTACGCATCTGTGCGGTATTTCACACCGCAATGGTGCACTCTCAGT
ACAATCTGCTCTGATGCCGCATAGTTAAGCCAGTATACACTCCGCTATCGCTACGTGACTGGGTCATGGC
TGCGCCCCGACACCCGCCAACACCCGCTGACGCGCCCTGACGGGCTTGTCTGCTCCCGGCATCCGCTTAC
AGACAAGCTGTGACCGTCTCCGGGAGCTGCATGTGTCAGAGGTTTTCACCGTCATCACCGAAACGCGCGA
GGCAGCTGCGGTAAAGCTCATCAGCGTGGTCGTGAAGCGATTCACAGATGTCTGCCTGTTCATCCGCGTC
CAGCTCGTTGAGTTTCTCCAGAAGCGTTAATGTCTGGCTTCTGATAAAGCGGGCCATGTTAAGGGCGGTT
TTTTCCTGTTTGGTCACTGATGCCTCCGTGTAAGGGGGATTTCTGTTCATGGGGGTAATGATACCGATGA
AACGAGAGAGGATGCTCACGATACGGGTTACTGATGATGAACATGCCCGGTTACTGGAACGTTGTGAGGG
TAAACAACTGGCGGTATGGATGCGGCGGGACCAGAGAAAAATCACTCAGGGTCAATGCCAGCGCTTCGTT
AATACAGATGTAGGTGTTCCACAGGGTAGCCAGCAGCATCCTGCGATGCAGATCCGGAACATAATGGTGC
AGGGCGCTGACTTCCGCGTTTCCAGACTTTACGAAACACGGAAACCGAAGACCATTCATGTTGTTGCTCA
GGTCGCAGACGTTTTGCAGCAGCAGTCGCTTCACGTTCGCTCGCGTATCGGTGATTCATTCTGCTAACCA
GTAAGGCAACCCCGCCAGCCTAGCCGGGTCCTCAACGACAGGAGCACGATCATGCGCACCCGTGGCCAGG
ACCCAACGCTGCCCGAGATGCGCCGCGTGCGGCTGCTGGAGATGGCGGACGCGATGGATATGTTCTGCCA
AGGGTTGGTTTGCGCATTCACAGTTCTCCGCAAGAATTGATTGGCTCCAATTCTTGGAGTGGTGAATCCG
TTAGCGAGGTGCCGCCGGCTTCCATTCAGGTCGAGGTGGCCCGGCTCCATGCACCGCGACGCAACGCGGG
GAGGCAGACAAGGTATAGGGCGGCGCCTACAATCCATGCCAACCCGTTCCATGTGCTCGCCGAGGCGGCA
TAAATCGCCGTGACGATCAGCGGTCCAATGATCGAAGTTAGGCTGGTAAGAGCCGCGAGCGATCCTTGAA
GCTGTCCCTGATGGTCGTCATCTACCTGCCTGGACAGCATGGCCTGCAACGCGGGCATCCCGATGCCGCC
GGAAGCGAGAAGAATCATAATGGGGAAGGCCATCCAGCCTCGCGTCGCGAACGCCAGCAAGACGTAGCCC
AGCGCGTCGGCCGCCATGCCGGCGATAATGGCCTGCTTCTCGCCGAAACGTTTGGTGGCGGGACCAGTGA
CGAAGGCTTGAGCGAGGGCGTGCAAGATTCCGAATACCGCAAGCGACAGGCCGATCATCGTCGCGCTCCA
GCGAAAGCGGTCCTCGCCGAAAATGACCCAGAGCGCTGCCGGCACCTGTCCTACGAGTTGCATGATAAAG
AAGACAGTCATAAGTGCGGCGACGATAGTCATGCCCCGCGCCCACCGGAAGGAGCTGACTGGGTTGAAGG
CTCTCAAGGGCATCGGTCGATCGACGCTCTCCCTTATGCGACTCCTGCATTAGGAAGCAGCCCAGTAGTA
GGTTGAGGCCGTTGAGCACCGCCGCCGCAAGGAATGGTGCATGCAAGGAGATGGCGCCCAACAGTCCCCC
GGCCACGGGGCCTGCCACCATACCCACGCCGAAACAAGCGCTCATGAGCCCGAAGTGGCGAGCCCGATCT
TCCCCATCGGTGATGTCGGCGATATAGGCGCCAGCAACCGCACCTGTGGCGCCGGTGATGCCGGCCACGA
TGCGTCCGGCGTAGAGGATCGAGATCTCGATCCCGCGAAATTAATACGACTCACTATAGGGAGACCACAA
CGGTTTCCCTCTAGAAATAATTTTGTTTAACTTTAAGAAGGAGATATACATATGTCGTACTACCATCACC
ATCACCATCACCTCGAATCAACAAGTTTGTACAAAAAAGCAGGCTTCGAGAACCTGTATTTTCAGGGTAG
CATGGCTGGTGCCGGTGGTGGTCAGCGTGGTCGTGGTGGTGGCGGTAATTTTGGCGGTGGTCGCGGTGGC
GGTTTTGGTGGTAATGATAATTTTGGTCGCGGAGGTAACTTTGGTGGCCGTGGTGGCTTTGGTGGTGGAC
GCGGAGGTGGTGGTTTCGGTGGCGGAGGTGATGGCTTTAATGGTTTTGGCAATGATGGTGGCAATTTTGG
AGGCGGTGGTGGATTTAACGATTTCGGCAATTTTAACAATCAAGGTGGTAATTTCGGTCCGATGAAAGGT
GGCAACTTCGGTGGAAGAGGTGGCGGTGGCGGTGGTGGCGGAGGCCAGTTTTTTGCCAAACCGCGTAATC
AAGGCGGTTTTGGCGGAGGCGGAGGTGGCGGTGGTTTTGGTGGTGGCCGTCGTTTTTAAGACCCAGCTTT
CTTGTACAAAGTGGTTGATTCGAGGCTGCTAACAAAGCCCGAAAGGAAGCTGAGTTGGCTGCTGCCACCG
CTGAGCAATAACTAGCATAACCCCTTGGGGCCTCTAAACGGGTCTTGAGGGGTTTTTTGCTGAAAGGAGG
AACTATATCCGGATATCCACAGGACGGGTGTGGTCGCCATGATCGCGTAGTCGATAGTGGCTCCAAGTAG
CGAAGCGAGCAGGACTGGGCGGCGGCCAAAGCGGTCGGACAGTGCTCCGAGAACGGGTGCGCATAGAAAT
TGCATCAACGCATATAGCGCTAGCAGCACGCCATAGTGACTGGCGATGCTGTCGGAATGGACGATATCCC
GCAAGAGGCCCGGCAGTACCGGCATAACCAAGCCTATGCCTACAGCATCCAGGGTGACGGTGCCGAGGAT
GACGATGAGCGCATTGTTAGATTTCATACACGGTGCCTGACTGCGTTAGCAATTTAACTGTGATAAACTA
CCGCATTAAAGCTTATCGATGATAAGCTGTCAAACATGAGAATTCTTGAAGACGAAAGGGCCTCGTGATA
CGCCTATTTTTATAGGTTAAT
Features (pLannotate 1.2.2; 18 found; start..end, strand, type, name):
     55..159     +  promoter       AmpR promoter: bla
    160..1020    +  CDS            AmpR: β-lactamase; bla; confers resistance to ampicillin, carbenicillin, and related antibiotics
   1191..1779    +  rep_origin     ori: high-copy-number ColE1/pMB1/pBR322/pUC origin of replication
   1965..2104    -  misc_feature   bom: basis of mobility region from pBR322
   2206..2397    -  CDS            rop: Rop protein, which maintains plasmids at low copy number; rop
   2414..2794    +  CDS            YPB1_ECOLX: Protein predicted: Swiss-Prot protein existence level 4. From Escherichia coli.
   3036..3940    -  CDS            TcR (fragment): tetracycline efflux protein; tet; confers resistance to tetracycline
   3962..3980    +  promoter       T7 promoter: promoter for bacteriophage T7 RNA polymerase
   4012..4034    +  RBS            RBS: efficient ribosome binding site from bacteriophage T7 gene 10 (Olins and Rangwala, 1989)
   4052..4072    +  CDS            8xHis (fragment): 8xHis affinity tag
   4081..4105    +  protein_bind   attB1: mutant version of attB; recombination site for the Gateway® BP reaction BP Clonase™
   4111..4127    +  CDS            TEV site (fragment): tobacco etch virus (TEV) protease recognition and cleavage site
   4132..4536    +  CDS            HNRNPA1L2 (fragment): RA1L2_HUMAN - Also known as HNRNPA1L. Experimental evidence at transcript level: Swiss-Prot protein existence level 2. Involved in the packaging of pre-mRNA into hnRNP particles, transport of poly(A) mRNA from the nucleus to the cytoplasm and may modulate splice site selection. From Homo sapiens (Human).
   4541..4565    -  protein_bind   attB2: mutant version of attB; recombination site for the Gateway® BP reaction BP Clonase™
   4575..4624    +  CDS            SET1 (fragment): solubility-enhancement tag derived from T7 phage gene 10B
   4632..4679    +  terminator     T7 terminator: transcription terminator for bacteriophage T7 RNA polymerase
   4705..4997    -  CDS            TcR (fragment): tetracycline efflux protein; tet; confers resistance to tetracycline
   5045..5073    -  promoter       tet promoter: E. coli promoter for tetracycline efflux protein gene
