[The description below was written by a language model from this plasmid's Addgene catalogue record and pLannotate feature annotations shown in this document.]
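Description:
A1-LCD+23G-23S+7F-7Y is a bacterial expression plasmid built on the Gateway destination vector pDEST17, carrying a designed variant of the low-complexity domain (LCD, residues 186–320) of human hnRNP A1 (HNRNPA1). In this variant, twenty-three serine residues are replaced with glycine and seven tyrosines with phenylalanine. The backbone is pBR322-derived: it has a ColE1/pMB1-type origin together with the rop gene and bom region, consistent with the low copy number listed in the record. It is selected through a β-lactamase (AmpR) gene conferring ampicillin resistance. Interrupted fragments of the tetracycline resistance gene and its promoter flank the expression cassette as backbone remnants and are not a listed selection marker.

Expression is driven by a T7 promoter followed by the phage T7 gene 10 ribosome binding site, so production requires an E. coli host that supplies T7 RNA polymerase. The reading frame begins with an N-terminal polyhistidine tag (6xHis per the record, which the automated annotation matches as a partial 8xHis feature). It then continues through the attB1 site left by Gateway recombination and a sequence annotated as a partial TEV protease site, presumably for tag removal after affinity purification, before reaching the LCD coding sequence. The annotation tool labels the insert as the paralogue HNRNPA1L2, which probably reflects sequence similarity, since the catalogue entry assigns it to HNRNPA1. The attB2 site and a T7 terminator lie downstream. The short gene 10-derived "SET1" fragment between them appears to be vector sequence, although the record does not address this. The associated publication title indicates that the construct is one of a series of sequence variants used to examine how sequence features of disordered prion-like domains affect their phase behaviour.
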