Addgene plasmid #178690: A1-LCD+23G-23S+7F-7Y
Purpose: Bacterial expression of N-terminally 6His tagged A1-LCD with twenty-three Ser residues replaced with Gly, seven Tyr replaced with Phe (LCD: low-complexity domain, aa 186-320)
Depositing lab: Tanja Mittag. Depositing organization: St. Jude Children's Research Hospital. Publication: Deciphering how naturally occurring sequence features impact the phase behaviours of disordered prion-like domains. Bremer A, Farag M, Borcherds WM, Peran I, Martin EW, Pappu RV, Mittag T. Nat Chem. 2022 Feb;14(2):196-207. doi: 10.1038/s41557-021-00840-w. Epub 2021 Dec 20. PubMed 34931046.
Backbone
  Vector backbone: pDEST17
  Vector type: Bacterial Expression
Growth in bacteria
  Bacterial resistance: Ampicillin, 100 μg/mL
  Growth temperature: 37°C
  Growth strain: DH5alpha
  Copy number: Low Copy
Gene/Insert
  Gene/Insert name: A1-LCD+23G-23S+7F-7Y
  Species: H. sapiens (human)
  Mutation: twenty-three Ser residues replaced with Gly, seven Tyr replaced with Phe
  Entrez Gene: HNRNPA1 (a.k.a. ALS19, ALS20, HNRPA1, HNRPA1L3, IBMPFD3, MPD3, UP 1, hnRNP A1, hnRNP-A1)
  Tag / fusion protein: 6xHis (N terminal on insert)
  Cloning method: Gateway Cloning
Terms and licenses: Academic/Nonprofit Terms; Industry Terms: Not Available to Industry
How to cite: A1-LCD+23G-23S+7F-7Y was a gift from Tanja Mittag (Addgene plasmid # 178690 ; http://n2t.net/addgene:178690 ; RRID:Addgene_178690)
